Addgene plasmid #215038: pcDNA3.1_V5-TWIST1_HAND2ins
Purpose: Mammalian expression of human TWIST1 (with insertion from HAND2)
Depositing lab: Joanna Wysocka. Depositing organization: Stanford University. Publication: DNA-guided transcription factor cooperativity shapes face and limb mesenchyme. Kim S, Morgunova E, Naqvi S, Goovaerts S, Bader M, Koska M, Popov A, Luong C, Pogson A, Swigut T, Claes P, Taipale J, Wysocka J. Cell. 2024 Feb 1;187(3):692-711.e26. doi: 10.1016/j.cell.2023.12.032. Epub 2024 Jan 22. PubMed 38262408.
Backbone
  Vector backbone: pcDNA3.1
  Backbone manufacturer: Invitrogen
  Backbone size w/o insert (bp): 5366
  Vector type: Mammalian Expression
  Selectable markers: Neomycin (select with G418)
Growth in bacteria
  Bacterial resistance: Ampicillin, 100 μg/mL
  Growth temperature: 37°C
  Growth strain: DH5alpha
  Copy number: High Copy
Gene/Insert
  Gene/Insert name: twist family bHLH transcription factor 1 (alt name: TWIST1)
  Species: H. sapiens (human)
  Insert size (bp): 654
  Mutation: TWIST1 bHLH loop with insertion from HAND2 bHLH loop (D141K142insT)
  Entrez Gene: TWIST1 (a.k.a. ACS3, BPES2, BPES3, CRS, CRS1, CSO, SCS, SWCOS, TWIST, bHLHa38)
  Promoter: CMV
  Tag / fusion protein: V5 (N terminal on insert)
  Cloning method: Gibson Cloning
  Sequencing primers: 5′ TACGACTCACTATAGGGAGACCC; 3′ GAGGGGCAAACAACAGATGG
Terms and licenses: Academic/Nonprofit Terms; Industry Terms: Not Available to Industry
How to cite: pcDNA3.1_V5-TWIST1_HAND2ins was a gift from Joanna Wysocka (Addgene plasmid # 215038 ; http://n2t.net/addgene:215038 ; RRID:Addgene_215038)
