[The description below was written by a language model from this plasmid's Addgene catalogue record and pLannotate feature annotations shown in this document.]
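Description:
pcDNA3.1_V5-TWIST1_HAND2ins is a mammalian expression plasmid built on the Invitrogen pcDNA3.1 backbone, about 6.0 kb in the sequenced record. It is propagated in E. coli from a high-copy ColE1/pUC-type origin under ampicillin selection (β-lactamase with its own promoter). An f1 origin is also present, which allows single-stranded DNA production. For selection in mammalian cells, an SV40 enhancer/early promoter drives the neomycin phosphotransferase gene, terminated by an SV40 polyadenylation signal and conferring G418 resistance. The automated annotation also flags short fragments (a truncated HIV-1 LTR, ble, lacI, lac promoter/operator, bom). These are most likely backbone remnants or partial sequence matches, not functional parts of the design.

The payload is a human TWIST1 coding sequence expressed from the CMV immediate-early enhancer and promoter and terminated by the bovine growth hormone polyadenylation signal. A T7 promoter lies between the CMV promoter and the insert and could support in vitro transcription. The catalogue entry lists an N-terminal V5 epitope tag, useful for detection or immunoprecipitation. The feature table does not annotate the tag separately, but there is room for it upstream of the annotated TWIST1 region, and the stated 654 bp insert is longer than that annotated region. The TWIST1 sequence carries an engineered change in the loop of its basic helix-loop-helix domain: a threonine inserted between D141 and K142, taken from the corresponding loop of the related bHLH factor HAND2. The insert was assembled by Gibson cloning. The construct is intended for expressing this loop-variant TWIST1 in mammalian cells. It comes from work on DNA-guided transcription factor cooperativity in face and limb mesenchyme, which suggests its use for testing how the bHLH loop affects TWIST1 function.
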