Features (pLannotate 1.2.2; 20 found; start..end, strand, type, name):
    171..1031    -  CDS            AmpR: β-lactamase; bla; confers resistance to ampicillin, carbenicillin, and related antibiotics
   1032..1136    -  promoter       AmpR promoter: bla
   1195..1247    -  misc_feature   bom (fragment): basis of mobility region from pBR322
   1402..1781    +  enhancer       CMV enhancer: human cytomegalovirus immediate early enhancer
   1782..1985    +  promoter       CMV promoter: human cytomegalovirus (CMV) immediate early promoter
   1981..2014    +  LTR            5' LTR (truncated) (fragment): truncated 5' long terminal repeat (LTR) from HIV-1
   2030..2048    +  promoter       T7 promoter: promoter for bacteriophage T7 RNA polymerase
   2156..2758    +  CDS            TWIST1: TWST1_HUMAN - Also known as BHLHA38, TWIST. Experimental evidence at protein level: Swiss-Prot protein existence level 1. Acts as a transcriptional regulator. Inhibits myogenesis by sequestrating E proteins, inhibiting trans-activation by MEF2, and inhibiting DNA-binding by MYOD1 through physical interaction. This interaction probably involves the basic domains of both proteins. Also represses expression of proinflammatory cytokines such as TNFA and IL1B. Regulates cranial suture patterning and fusion. Activates transcription as a heterodimer with E proteins. Regulates gene expression differen
   2784..3008    +  polyA_signal   bGH poly(A) signal: bovine growth hormone polyadenylation signal
   3012..3033    +  promoter       SV40 promoter (fragment): SV40 enhancer and early promoter
   3054..3482    +  rep_origin     f1 ori (sequence partly withheld): f1 bacteriophage origin of replication; arrow indicates direction of (+) strand synthesis
   3496..3825    +  promoter       SV40 promoter: SV40 enhancer and early promoter
   3892..4683    +  CDS            neo: KKA2_KLEPN - Also known as kan, nptII. Experimental evidence at protein level: Swiss-Prot protein existence level 1. Resistance to kanamycin, neomycin, paromomycin, ribostamycin, butirosin and gentamicin B. From Klebsiella pneumoniae.
   4707..4865    +  CDS            ble (fragment): BLE_KLEPN - Experimental evidence at protein level: Swiss-Prot protein existence level 1. Binding protein with a strong affinity to the bleomycin family of antibiotics. Binds to CL990; an antimitotic-antibiotic compound. From Klebsiella pneumoniae.
   4860..4981    +  polyA_signal   SV40 poly(A) signal: SV40 polyadenylation signal
   5054..5070    -  protein_bind   lac operator: The lac repressor binds to the lac operator to inhibit transcription in E. coli. This inhibition can be relieved by adding lactose or isopropyl-β-D-thiogalactopyranoside (IPTG). lac repressor encoded by lacI
   5078..5108    -  promoter       lac promoter: promoter for the E. coli lac operon
   5123..5144    -  protein_bind   CAP binding site: CAP binding activates transcription in the presence of cAMP. E. coli catabolite activator protein
   5157..5249    -  CDS            lacI (fragment): lac repressor; lacI; The lac repressor binds to the lac operator to inhibit transcription in E. coli. This inhibition can be relieved by adding lactose or isopropyl-β-D-thiogalactopyranoside (IPTG).
   5432..6020    -  rep_origin     ori: high-copy-number ColE1/pMB1/pBR322/pUC origin of replication
>Addgene plasmid #215038 | pcDNA3.1_V5-TWIST1_HAND2ins | addgene full sequence | sequence record 426069 | Addgene NGS Result
GAAGATCCTTTGATCTTTTCTACGGGGTCTGACGCTCAGTGGAACGAAAACTCACGTTAAGGGATTTTGG
TCATGAGATTATCAAAAAGGATCTTCACCTAGATCCTTTTAAATTAAAAATGAAGTTTTAAATCAATCTA
AAGTATATATGAGTAAACTTGGTCTGACAGTTACCAATGCTTAATCAGTGAGGCACCTATCTCAGCGATC
TGTCTATTTCGTTCATCCATAGTTGCCTGACTCCCCGTCGTGTAGATAACTACGATACGGGAGGGCTTAC
CATCTGGCCCCAGTGCTGCAATGATACCGCGAGACCCACGCTCACCGGCTCCAGATTTATCAGCAATAAA
CCAGCCAGCCGGAAGGGCCGAGCGCAGAAGTGGTCCTGCAACTTTATCCGCCTCCATCCAGTCTATTAAT
TGTTGCCGGGAAGCTAGAGTAAGTAGTTCGCCAGTTAATAGTTTGCGCAACGTTGTTGCCATTGCTACAG
GCATCGTGGTGTCACGCTCGTCGTTTGGTATGGCTTCATTCAGCTCCGGTTCCCAACGATCAAGGCGAGT
TACATGATCCCCCATGTTGTGCAAAAAAGCGGTTAGCTCCTTCGGTCCTCCGATCGTTGTCAGAAGTAAG
TTGGCCGCAGTGTTATCACTCATGGTTATGGCAGCACTGCATAATTCTCTTACTGTCATGCCATCCGTAA
GATGCTTTTCTGTGACTGGTGAGTACTCAACCAAGTCATTCTGAGAATAGTGTATGCGGCGACCGAGTTG
CTCTTGCCCGGCGTCAATACGGGATAATACCGCGCCACATAGCAGAACTTTAAAAGTGCTCATCATTGGA
AAACGTTCTTCGGGGCGAAAACTCTCAAGGATCTTACCGCTGTTGAGATCCAGTTCGATGTAACCCACTC
GTGCACCCAACTGATCTTCAGCATCTTTTACTTTCACCAGCGTTTCTGGGTGAGCAAAAACAGGAAGGCA
AAATGCCGCAAAAAAGGGAATAAGGGCGACACGGAAATGTTGAATACTCATACTCTTCCTTTTTCAATAT
TATTGAAGCATTTATCAGGGTTATTGTCTCATGAGCGGATACATATTTGAATGTATTTAGAAAAATAAAC
AAATAGGGGTTCCGCGCACATTTCCCCGAAAAGTGCCACCTGACGTCGACGGATCGGGAGATCTCCCGAT
CCCCTATGGTGCACTCTCAGTACAATCTGCTCTGATGCCGCATAGTTAAGCCAGTATCTGCTCCCTGCTT
GTGTGTTGGAGGTCGCTGAGTAGTGCGCGAGCAAAATTTAAGCTACAACAAGGCAAGGCTTGACCGACAA
TTGCATGAAGAATCTGCTTAGGGTTAGGCGTTTTGCGCTGCTTCGCGATGTACGGGCCAGATATACGCGT
TGACATTGATTATTGACTAGTTATTAATAGTAATCAATTACGGGGTCATTAGTTCATAGCCCATATATGG
AGTTCCGCGTTACATAACTTACGGTAAATGGCCCGCCTGGCTGACCGCCCAACGACCCCCGCCCATTGAC
GTCAATAATGACGTATGTTCCCATAGTAACGCCAATAGGGACTTTCCATTGACGTCAATGGGTGGAGTAT
TTACGGTAAACTGCCCACTTGGCAGTACATCAAGTGTATCATATGCCAAGTACGCCCCCTATTGACGTCA
ATGACGGTAAATGGCCCGCCTGGCATTATGCCCAGTACATGACCTTATGGGACTTTCCTACTTGGCAGTA
CATCTACGTATTAGTCATCGCTATTACCATGGTGATGCGGTTTTGGCAGTACATCAATGGGCGTGGATAG
CGGTTTGACTCACGGGGATTTCCAAGTCTCCACCCCATTGACGTCAATGGGAGTTTGTTTTGGCACCAAA
ATCAACGGGACTTTCCAAAATGTCGTAACAACTCCGCCCCATTGACGCAAATGGGCGGTAGGCGTGTACG
GTGGGAGGTCTATATAAGCAGAGCTCTCTGGCTAACTAGAGAACCCACTGCTTACTGGCTTATCGAAATT
AATACGACTCACTATAGGGAGACCCAAGCTGGCTAGCGTTTAAACTTAAGCTTGGTACCGAGCTCGGATC
CGCCACCATGATGGGCAAGCCCATCCCCAACCCCCTGCTGGGCCTGGACAGCACCCAGGACGTGTCCAGC
TCGCCAGTCTCGCCGGCCGACGACAGCCTGAGCAACAGCGAGGAAGAGCCAGACCGGCAGCAGCCGCCGA
GCGGCAAGCGCGGGGGACGCAAGCGGCGCAGCAGCAGGCGCAGCGCGGGCGGCGGCGCGGGGCCCGGCGG
AGCCGCGGGTGGGGGCGTCGGAGGCGGCGACGAGCCGGGCAGCCCGGCCCAGGGCAAGCGCGGCAAGAAG
TCTGCGGGCTGTGGCGGCGGCGGCGGCGCGGGCGGCGGCGGCGGCAGCAGCAGCGGCGGCGGGAGTCCGC
AGTCTTACGAGGAGCTGCAGACGCAGCGGGTCATGGCCAACGTGCGGGAGCGCCAGCGCACCCAGTCGCT
GAACGAGGCGTTCGCCGCGCTGCGGAAGATCATCCCCACGCTGCCCTCGGACACGAAGCTGAGCAAGATT
CAGACCCTCAAGCTGGCGGCCAGGTACATCGACTTCCTCTACCAGGTCCTCCAGAGCGACGAGCTGGACT
CCAAGATGGCAAGCTGCAGCTATGTGGCTCACGAGCGGCTCAGCTACGCCTTCTCGGTCTGGAGGATGGA
GGGGGCCTGGTCCATGTCCGCGTCCCACTGATAAACCCGCTGATCAGCCTCGACTGTGCCTTCTAGTTGC
CAGCCATCTGTTGTTTGCCCCTCCCCCGTGCCTTCCTTGACCCTGGAAGGTGCCACTCCCACTGTCCTTT
CCTAATAAAATGAGGAAATTGCATCGCATTGTCTGAGTAGGTGTCATTCTATTCTGGGGGGTGGGGTGGG
GCAGGACAGCAAGGGGGAGGATTGGGAAGACAATAGCAGGCATGCTGGGGATGCGGTGGGCTCTATGGCT
TCTGAGGCGGAAAGAACCAGCTGGGGCTCTAGGGGGTATCCCC
[124 nt withheld, positions 3054-3177]
C
[91 nt withheld, positions 3179-3269]
A
[49 nt withheld, positions 3271-3319]
CCTTTGACGTTGGAGTCCACGTTCTTT
[37 nt withheld, positions 3347-3383]
ACCCTATCTCGGTCTATTCTTTTGATTTATAAGGGATTTTGCCGATTTCGGCCTATTGGTTAAAAAATGA
GCTGATTTAACAAAAATTTAACGCGAATTAATTCTGTGGAATGTGTGTCAGTTAGGGTGTGGAAAGTCCC
CAGGCTCCCCAGCAGGCAGAAGTATGCAAAGCATGCATCTCAATTAGTCAGCAACCAGGTGTGGAAAGTC
CCCAGGCTCCCCAGCAGGCAGAAGTATGCAAAGCATGCATCTCAATTAGTCAGCAACCATAGTCCCGCCC
CTAACTCCGCCCATCCCGCCCCTAACTCCGCCCAGTTCCGCCCATTCTCCGCCCCATGGCTGACTAATTT
TTTTTATTTATGCAGAGGCCGAGGCCGCCTCTGCCTCTGAGCTATTCCAGAAGTAGTGAGGAGGCTTTTT
TGGAGGCCTAGGCTTTTGCAAAAAGCTCCCGGGAGCTTGTATATCCATTTTCGGATCTGATCAAGAGACA
GGATGAGGATCGTTTCGCATGATTGAACAAGATGGATTGCACGCAGGTTCTCCGGCCGCTTGGGTGGAGA
GGCTATTCGGCTATGACTGGGCACAACAGACAATCGGCTGCTCTGATGCCGCCGTGTTCCGGCTGTCAGC
GCAGGGGCGCCCGGTTCTTTTTGTCAAGACCGACCTGTCCGGTGCCCTGAATGAACTGCAGGACGAGGCA
GCGCGGCTATCGTGGCTGGCCACGACGGGCGTTCCTTGCGCAGCTGTGCTCGACGTTGTCACTGAAGCGG
GAAGGGACTGGCTGCTATTGGGCGAAGTGCCGGGGCAGGATCTCCTGTCATCTCACCTTGCTCCTGCCGA
GAAAGTATCCATCATGGCTGATGCAATGCGGCGGCTGCATACGCTTGATCCGGCTACCTGCCCATTCGAC
CACCAAGCGAAACATCGCATCGAGCGAGCACGTACTCGGATGGAAGCCGGTCTTGTCGATCAGGATGATC
TGGACGAAGAGCATCAGGGGCTCGCGCCAGCCGAACTGTTCGCCAGGCTCAAGGCGCGCATGCCCGACGG
CGAGGATCTCGTCGTGACCCATGGCGATGCCTGCTTGCCGAATATCATGGTGGAAAATGGCCGCTTTTCT
GGATTCATCGACTGTGGCCGGCTGGGTGTGGCGGACCGCTATCAGGACATAGCGTTGGCTACCCGTGATA
TTGCTGAAGAGCTTGGCGGCGAATGGGCTGACCGCTTCCTCGTGCTTTACGGTATCGCCGCTCCCGATTC
GCAGCGCATCGCCTTCTATCGCCTTCTTGACGAGTTCTTCTGAGCGGGACTCTGGGGTTCGAAATGACCG
ACCAAGCGACGCCCAACCTGCCATCACGAGATTTCGATTCCACCGCCGCCTTCTATGAAAGGTTGGGCTT
CGGAATCGTTTTCCGGGACGCCGGCTGGATGATCCTCCAGCGCGGGGATCTCATGCTGGAGTTCTTCGCC
CACCCCAACTTGTTTATTGCAGCTTATAATGGTTACAAATAAAGCAATAGCATCACAAATTTCACAAATA
AAGCATTTTTTTCACTGCATTCTAGTTGTGGTTTGTCCAAACTCATCAATGTATCTTATCATGTCTGTAT
ACCGTCGACCTCTAGCTAGAGCTTGGCGTAATCATGGTCATAGCTGTTTCCTGTGTGAAATTGTTATCCG
CTCACAATTCCACACAACATACGAGCCGGAAGCATAAAGTGTAAAGCCTGGGGTGCCTAATGAGTGAGCT
AACTCACATTAATTGCGTTGCGCTCACTGCCCGCTTTCCAGTCGGGAAACCTGTCGTGCCAGCTGCATTA
ATGAATCGGCCAACGCGCGGGGAGAGGCGGTTTGCGTATTGGGCGCTCTTCCGCTTCCTCGCTCACTGAC
TCGCTGCGCTCGGTCGTTCGGCTGCGGCGAGCGGTATCAGCTCACTCAAAGGCGGTAATACGGTTATCCA
CAGAATCAGGGGATAACGCAGGAAAGAACATGTGAGCAAAAGGCCAGCAAAAGGCCAGGAACCGTAAAAA
GGCCGCGTTGCTGGCGTTTTTCCATAGGCTCCGCCCCCCTGACGAGCATCACAAAAATCGACGCTCAAGT
CAGAGGTGGCGAAACCCGACAGGACTATAAAGATACCAGGCGTTTCCCCCTGGAAGCTCCCTCGTGCGCT
CTCCTGTTCCGACCCTGCCGCTTACCGGATACCTGTCCGCCTTTCTCCCTTCGGGAAGCGTGGCGCTTTC
TCATAGCTCACGCTGTAGGTATCTCAGTTCGGTGTAGGTCGTTCGCTCCAAGCTGGGCTGTGTGCACGAA
CCCCCCGTTCAGCCCGACCGCTGCGCCTTATCCGGTAACTATCGTCTTGAGTCCAACCCGGTAAGACACG
ACTTATCGCCACTGGCAGCAGCCACTGGTAACAGGATTAGCAGAGCGAGGTATGTAGGCGGTGCTACAGA
GTTCTTGAAGTGGTGGCCTAACTACGGCTACACTAGAAGAACAGTATTTGGTATCTGCGCTCTGCTGAAG
CCAGTTACCTTCGGAAAAAGAGTTGGTAGCTCTTGATCCGGCAAACAAACCACCGCTGGTAGCGGTGGTT
TTTTTGTTTGCAAGCAGCAGATTACGCGCAGAAAAAAAGGATCTCAA
